Addgene plasmid #85536: FgH1tUTG_Bfl-1.1
Purpose: Inducible expression of guide RNA (Bfl-1.1) with fluorescent GFP reporter
Depositing lab: Marco Herold. Depositing organization: Walter and Eliza Hall Institute of Medical Research.
Backbone
  Vector backbone: FUGW
  Backbone manufacturer: David Baltimore
  Total vector size (bp): 10957
  Vector type: Mammalian Expression, Lentiviral, CRISPR
Growth in bacteria
  Bacterial resistance: Ampicillin, 100 μg/mL
  Growth temperature: 37°C
  Growth strain: NEB Stable
  Copy number: High Copy
Gene/Insert
  Gene/Insert name: Bfl1.1
  gRNA/shRNA sequence: TCCCGTCCTACAGATACCACAACC
  Species: H. sapiens (human)
  Promoter: H1t
  Cloning method: Restriction Enzyme; 5′ cloning site BsmB1 (destroyed during cloning); 3′ cloning site BsmB1 (destroyed during cloning)
  Sequencing primers: 5′ CAGACATACAAACTAAAGAAT
Terms and licenses: Academic/Nonprofit Terms; Industry Terms: Not Available to Industry
How to cite: FgH1tUTG_Bfl-1.1 was a gift from Marco Herold (Addgene plasmid # 85536 ; http://n2t.net/addgene:85536 ; RRID:Addgene_85536)
