[The description below was written by a language model from this plasmid's Addgene catalogue record and pLannotate feature annotations shown in this document.]
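Description:
FgH1tUTG_Bfl-1.1 is a lentiviral CRISPR vector of about 11 kb, built on the FUGW backbone, for inducible expression of a single guide RNA in mammalian cells. It is maintained in E. coli through a high-copy ColE1/pUC-type origin with ampicillin selection (AmpR). The plasmid backbone also carries an f1 origin and an SV40/EM7-driven bleomycin/Zeocin resistance cassette that lies outside the viral genome. The transfer cassette has a CMV enhancer/promoter fused to a truncated HIV-1 5' LTR, which drives genomic RNA production in packaging cells. This is followed by the Ψ packaging signal, a gag fragment, the RRE and cPPT/CTS. A WPRE and a second truncated LTR sit at the 3' end, with a bGH polyadenylation signal downstream.

The payload has two units. The first is an H1 promoter modified with a tet operator sequence (H1t), which drives a human-targeting guide named Bfl-1.1. The guide was cloned through BsmBI sites that were destroyed in the process, and it is fused to the Streptococcus pyogenes Cas9 gRNA scaffold. The second is a human ubiquitin C promoter that expresses the Tet repressor followed by EGFP. How the two coding sequences are linked is not annotated in the feature table. Constitutively produced TetR binds the operator in H1t and blocks guide transcription. A tetracycline-class inducer releases the repressor and switches the guide on. EGFP marks transduced cells so they can be tracked or sorted.

No Cas9 is encoded, so the nuclease must come from a separate construct or cell line. The vector is suited to temporally controlled gene editing with this guide in stably transduced cells.
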