Features (pLannotate 1.2.2; 35 found; start..end, strand, type, name):
    204..251     -  promoter       EM7 promoter: synthetic bacterial promoter&nbsp
    299..628     -  promoter       SV40 promoter: SV40 enhancer and early promoter
    642..1070    -  rep_origin     f1 ori (sequence partly withheld): f1 bacteriophage origin of replication; arrow indicates direction of (+) strand synthesis
   1091..1112    -  promoter       SV40 promoter (fragment): SV40 enhancer and early promoter
   1116..1340    -  polyA_signal   bGH poly(A) signal: bovine growth hormone polyadenylation signal
   1372..1552    -  LTR            5' LTR (truncated): truncated 5' long terminal repeat (LTR) from HIV-1
   1559..2137    -  CDS            nef (fragment): NEF_HV112 - Experimental evidence at protein level: Swiss-Prot protein existence level 1. Extracellular Nef protein targets CD4(+) T-lymphocytes for apoptosis by interacting with CXCR4 surface receptors. From Human immunodeficiency virus type 1 group M subtype B (isolate PCV12) (HIV-1).
   2062..2650    -  misc_feature   WPRE: woodchuck hepatitis virus posttranscriptional regulatory element
   2650..2673    -  misc_feature   MCS (fragment): pBluescript multiple cloning site
   2690..3409    -  CDS            EGFP: the original enhanced GFP (Yang et al., 1996) mammalian codon-optimized
   3473..4093    -  CDS            tetR: TETR2_ECOLX - Experimental evidence at protein level: Swiss-Prot protein existence level 1. TetR is the repressor of the tetracycline resistance element; its N-terminal region forms a helix-turn-helix structure and binds DNA. Binding of tetracycline to TetR reduces the repressor affinity for the tetracycline resistance gene (tetA) promoter operator sites. From Escherichia coli.
   4097..4120    +  misc_feature   MCS (fragment): pUC18/19 multiple cloning site
   4131..5342    -  promoter       UbC promoter: human ubiquitin C promoter
   5378..5453    -  misc_RNA       gRNA scaffold: guide RNA scaffold for the Streptococcus pyogenes CRISPR/Cas9 system
   5477..5497    -  promoter       PLtetO-1 promoter (fragment): modified phage lambda PL promoter with tet operator sites (Lutz and Bujard, 1997)
   5497..5696    -  promoter       H1 promoter (fragment): human H1 RNA promoter
   5752..5869    -  misc_feature   cPPT/CTS: central polypurine tract and central termination sequence of HIV-1
   5919..6019    -  CDS            Rev (fragment): human immunodeficiency virus 1 (HIV-1) Rev protein; rev; enhances nuclear export of unspliced and incompletely spliced viral mRNAs
   6396..6629    -  misc_feature   RRE: The Rev response element (RRE) of HIV-1 allows for Rev-dependent mRNA export from the nucleus to the cytoplasm.
   6775..7138    -  CDS            HIV-1 gag (fragment): gag protein from human immunodeficiency virus 1; gag
   7122..7247    -  misc_feature   HIV-1 Ψ: packaging signal of human immunodeficiency virus type 1
   7294..7474    -  LTR            5' LTR (truncated): truncated 5' long terminal repeat (LTR) from HIV-1
   7492..7691    -  promoter       CMV promoter: human cytomegalovirus (CMV) immediate early promoter
   7692..8071    -  enhancer       CMV enhancer: human cytomegalovirus immediate early enhancer
   8226..8278    +  misc_feature   bom (fragment): basis of mobility region from pBR322
   8337..8441    +  promoter       AmpR promoter: bla
   8442..9302    +  CDS            AmpR: β-lactamase; bla; confers resistance to ampicillin, carbenicillin, and related antibiotics
   9473..10061   +  rep_origin     ori: high-copy-number ColE1/pMB1/pBR322/pUC origin of replication
  10244..10336   +  CDS            lacI (fragment): lac repressor; lacI; The lac repressor binds to the lac operator to inhibit transcription in E. coli. This inhibition can be relieved by adding lactose or isopropyl-β-D-thiogalactopyranoside (IPTG).
  10349..10370   +  protein_bind   CAP binding site: CAP binding activates transcription in the presence of cAMP. E. coli catabolite activator protein
  10385..10415   +  promoter       lac promoter: promoter for the E. coli lac operon
  10419..10441   +  protein_bind   lac operator (fragment): The lac repressor binds to the lac operator to inhibit transcription in E. coli. This inhibition can be relieved by adding lactose or isopropyl-β-D-thiogalactopyranoside (IPTG). lac repressor encoded by lacI
  10512..10633   -  polyA_signal   SV40 poly(A) signal: SV40 polyadenylation signal
  10628..10753   -  CDS            ble (fragment): BLE_KLEPN - Experimental evidence at protein level: Swiss-Prot protein existence level 1. Binding protein with a strong affinity to the bleomycin family of antibiotics. Binds to CL990; an antimitotic-antibiotic compound. From Klebsiella pneumoniae.
  10763..185     -  CDS            BleoR (across the origin): antibiotic-binding protein; Sh ble from Streptoalloteichus hindustanus; confers resistance to bleomycin, phleomycin, and Zeocin™
>Addgene plasmid #85536 | FgH1tUTG_Bfl-1.1 | addgene full sequence | sequence record 169887 | Addgene NGS Result
GTGTTGTCCGGCACCACCTGGTCCTGGACCGCGCTGATGAACAGGGTCACGTCGTCCCGGACCACACCGG
CGAAGTCGTCCTCCACGAAGTCCCGGGAGAACCCGAGCCGGTCGGTCCAGAACTCGACCGCTCCGGCGAC
GTCGCGCGCGGTGAGCACCGGAACGGCACTGGTCAACTTGGCCATGGTTTAGTTCCTCACCTTGTCGTAT
TATACTATGCCGATATACTATGCCGATGATTAATTGTCAACACGTGCTGATCAGATCCGAAAATGGATAT
ACAAGCTCCCGGGAGCTTTTTGCAAAAGCCTAGGCCTCCAAAAAAGCCTCCTCACTACTTCTGGAATAGC
TCAGAGGCAGAGGCGGCCTCGGCCTCTGCATAAATAAAAAAAATTAGTCAGCCATGGGGCGGAGAATGGG
CGGAACTGGGCGGAGTTAGGGGCGGGATGGGCGGAGTTAGGGGCGGGACTATGGTTGCTGACTAATTGAG
ATGCATGCTTTGCATACTTCTGCCTGCTGGGGAGCCTGGGGACTTTCCACACCTGGTTGCTGACTAATTG
AGATGCATGCTTTGCATACTTCTGCCTGCTGGGGAGCCTGGGGACTTTCCACACCCTAACTGACACACAT
TCCACAGAATTAATTCGCGTTAAATTTTTGTTAAATCAGCTCATTTTTTAACCAATAGGCCGAAATCGGC
AAAATCCCTTATAAATCAAAAGAATAGACCGAGATAGGGT
[37 nt withheld, positions 741-777]
AAAGAACGTGGACTCCAACGTCAAAGG
[49 nt withheld, positions 805-853]
T
[91 nt withheld, positions 855-945]
G
[124 nt withheld, positions 947-1070]
GGGGATACCCCCTAGAGCCCCAGCTGGTTCTTTCCGCCTCAGAAGCCATAGAGCCCACCGCATCCCCAGC
ATGCCTGCTATTGTCTTCCCAATCCTCCCCCTTGCTGTCCTGCCCCACCCCACCCCCCAGAATAGAATGA
CACCTACTCAGACAATGCGATGCAATTTCCTCATTTTATTAGGAAAGGACAGTGGGAGTGGCACCTTCCA
GGGTCAAGGAAGGCACGGGGGAGGGGCAAACAACAGATGGCTGGCAACTAGAAGGCACAGTCGAGGCTGA
TCAGCGGGTTTAAACGGGCCCTGCTAGAGATTTTCCACACTGACTAAAAGGGTCTGAGGGATCTCTAGTT
ACCAGAGTCACACAACAGACGGGCACACACTACTTGAAGCACTCAAGGCAAGCTTTATTGAGGCTTAAGC
AGTGGGTTCCCTAGTTAGCCAGAGAGCTCCCAGGCTCAGATCTGGTCTAACCAGAGAGACCCAGTACAGT
CCGGATGCAGCTCTCGGGCCATGTGATGAAATGCTAGGCGGCTGTCAAACCTCCACTCTAATACTTCTCT
CTCCGGGTCATCCATCCCATGCAGGCTCACAGGGTGTAACAAGCGGGTGTTCTCTCCTTCATTGGCTTCT
TCTACCTTCTCTTGCTCAACTGGTACTAGCTTGTAGCACCATCCAAAGGTCAGTGGATATCTGATCCCTG
GCCCTGGTGTGTAGTTCTGCCAATCAGGGAAGTAGCCTTGTGTGTGGTAGATCCACAGATCAAGGATATC
TTGTCTTCGTTGGGAGTGAATTAGCCCTTCCAGTCCCCCCTTTTCTTTTAAAAAGTGGCTAAGATCTACA
GCTGCCTTGTAAGTCATTGGTCTTAAAGGTACCTGAGGTGTGACTGGAAAACCCACCTCCTCCTCCTCTT
GTGCTTCTAGCCAGGCACAATCAGCATTGGTAGCTGCTGTATTGCTACTTGTGATTGCTCCATGTTTTTC
TAGGTCTCGATGCGGGGAGGCGGCCCAAAGGGAGATCCGACTCGTCTGAGGGCGAAGGCGAAGACGCGGA
AGAGGCCGCAGAGCCGGCAGCAGGCCGCGGGAAGGAAGGTCCGCTGGATTGAGGGCCGAAGGGACGTAGC
AGAAGGACGTCCCGCGCAGAATCCAGGTGGCAACACAGGCGAGCAGCCAAGGAAAGGACGATGATTTCCC
CGACAACACCACGGAATTGTCAGTGCCCAACAGCCGAGCCCCTGTCCAGCAGCGGGCAAGGCAGGCGGCG
ATGAGTTCCGCCGTGGCAATAGGGAGGGGGAAAGCGAAAGTCCCGGAAAGGAGCTGACAGGTGGTGGCAA
TGCCCCAACCAGTGGGGGTTGCGTCAGCAAACACAGTGCACACCACGCCACGTTGCCTGACAACGGGCCA
CAACTCCTCATAAAGAGACAGCAACCAGGATTTATACAAGGAGGAGAAAATGAAAGCCATACGGGAAGCA
ATAGCATGATACAAAGGCATTAAAGCAGCGTATCCACATAGCGTAAAAGGAGCAACATAGTTAAGAATAC
CAGTCAATCTTTCACAAATTTTGTAATCCAGAGGTTGATTATCGATAAGCTTGATATCGAATTGTAGATC
GCGGCCGCTTTACTTGTACAGCTCGTCCATGCCGAGAGTGATCCCGGCGGCGGTCACGAACTCCAGCAGG
ACCATGTGATCGCGCTTCTCGTTGGGGTCTTTGCTCAGGGCGGACTGGGTGCTCAGGTAGTGGTTGTCGG
GCAGCAGCACGGGGCCGTCGCCGATGGGGGTGTTCTGCTGGTAGTGGTCGGCGAGCTGCACGCTGCCGTC
CTCGATGTTGTGGCGGATCTTGAAGTTCACCTTGATGCCGTTCTTCTGCTTGTCGGCCATGATATAGACG
TTGTGGCTGTTGTAGTTGTACTCCAGCTTGTGCCCCAGGATGTTGCCGTCCTCCTTGAAGTCGATGCCCT
TCAGCTCGATGCGGTTCACCAGGGTGTCGCCCTCGAACTTCACCTCGGCGCGGGTCTTGTAGTTGCCGTC
GTCCTTGAAGAAGATGGTGCGCTCCTGGACGTAGCCTTCGGGCATGGCGGACTTGAAGAAGTCGTGCTGC
TTCATGTGGTCGGGGTAGCGGCTGAAGCACTGCACGCCGTAGGTCAGGGTGGTCACGAGGGTGGGCCAGG
GCACGGGCAGCTTGCCGGTGGTGCAGATGAACTTCAGGGTCAGCTTGCCGTAGGTGGCATCGCCCTCGCC
CTCGCCGGACACGCTGAACTTGTGGCCGTTTACGTCGCCGTCCAGCTCGACCAGGATGGGCACCACCCCG
GTGAACAGCTCCTCGCCCTTGCTCACCATTGGGCCAGGATTCTCCTCGACGTCACCGCATGTTAGCAGAC
TTCCTCTGCCCTCACCGGACCCAGAGCCAGACTCACATTTCAGCTGCTTTTCCAGGCCACAGATGATCAG
TTCCAGGCCAAAAAGGAATGCAGGCTCAGCCCCTTGGTGGTCAAACAACTCAATAGCTTGCCGCAGCAGT
GGTGGCATGGAGTCAGTGGTGGGGGTCTCCCTCTCCTCCTTGGCAACTTGGTGCTCCTGGTCCTCCAGCA
CACAGCCCAAGGTGAAGTGGCCCACAGCAGAGAGGGCATACAAGGCATTTTCCAGGGAGAAGCCTTGTTG
GCACAGGAATGCCAGCTGGTTCTCCAGGGTCTCATACTGCTTCTCTGTAGGCCTGGTGCCCAAGTGAACT
TTGGCACCATCCCGGTGGGAGAGCAAGGCACATCTGAAGCTCTTGGCATTGTTCCTCAGGAAGTCCTGCC
AGGACTCCCCTTCCAGAGGGCAGAAGTGGGTGTGGTGCCTGTCCAACATCTCAATGGCCAGGGCATCAAG
CAGAGCCCTCTTGTTCTTCACATGCCAGTACAGGGTAGGCTGCTCCACACCCAGCTTCTGGGCCAGCTTC
CTGGTGGTCAAGCCCTCAATGCCAACTTCATTCAGGAGCTCCAAGGCAGAGTTGATGACTTTGCTCTTGT
CCAGTCTGGACATGGTGGATCCTCTAGAGTCGACCTGCAGCCCAAGCTTCGTCTAACAAAAAAGCCAAAA
ACGGCCAGAATTTAGCGGACAATTTACTAGTCTAACACTGAAAATTACATATTGACCCAAATGATTACAT
TTCAAAAGGTGCCTAAAAAACTTCACAAAACACACTCGCCAACCCCGAGCGCATAGTTCAAAACCGGAGC
TTCAGCTACTTAAGAAGATAGGTACATAAAACCGACCAAAGAAACTGACGCCTCACTTATCCCTCCCCTC
ACCAGAGGTCCGGCGCCTGTCGATTCAGGAGAGCCTACCCTAGGCCCGAACCCTGCGTCCTGCGACGGAG
AAAAGCCTACCGCACACCTACCGGCAGGTGGCCCCACCCTGCATTATAAGCCAACAGAACGGGTGACGTC
ACGACACGACGAGGGCGCGCGCTCCCAAAGGTACGGGTGCACTGCCCAACGGCACCGCCATAACTGCCGC
CCCCGCAACAGACGACAAACCGAGTTCTCCAGTCAGTGACAAACTTCACGTCAGGGTCCCCAGATGGTGC
CCCAGCCCATCTCACCCGAATAAGAGCTTTCCCGCATTAGCGAAGGCCTCAAGACCTTGGGTTCTTGCCG
CCCACCATGCCCCCCACCTTGTTTCAACGACCTCACAGCCCGCCTCACAAGCGTCTTCCATTCAAGACTC
GGGAACAGCCGCCATTTTGCTGCGCTCCCCCCAACCCCCAGTTCAGGGCAACCTTGCTCGCGGACCCAGA
CTACAGCCCTTGGCGGTCTCTCCACACGCTTCCGTCCCACCGAGCGGCCCGGCGGCCACGAAAGCCCCGG
CCAGCCCAGCAGCCCGCTACTCACCAAGTGACGATCACAGCGATCCACAAACAAGAACCGCGACCCAAAT
CCCGGCTGCGACGGAACTAGCTGTGCCACACCCGGCGCGTCCTTATATAATCATCGGCGTTCACCGCCCC
ACGGAGATCCCTCCGCAGAATCGCCGAGAAGGGACTACTTTTCCTCGCCTGTTCCGCTCTCTGGAAAGAA
AACCAGTGCCCTAGAGTCACCCAAGTCCCGTCCTAAAATGTCCTTCTGCTGATACTGGGGTTCTAAGGCC
GAGTCTTATGAGCAGCGGGCCGCTGTCCTGAGCGTCCGGGCGGAAGGATCAGGACGCTCGCTGCGCCCTT
CGTCTGACGTGGCAGCGCTCGCCGTGAGGAGGGGGGCGCCCGCGGGAGGCGCCAAAACCCGGCGCGGAGG
CCAGATCTGGAGCCGACACGGGTTAATTAAAAAAAAAGCACCGACTCGGTGCCACTTTTTCAAGTTGATA
ACGGACTAGCCTTATTTTAACTTGCTATTTCTAGCTCTAAAACGGTTGTGGTATCTGTAGGACGGGAATC
TCTATCACTGATAGGGACTTATAAGATTCCCAAATCCAAAGACATTTCACGTTTATGGTGATTTCCCAGA
ACACATAGCGACATGCAAATATTGCAGGGCGCCACTCCCCTGTCCCTCACAGCCATCTTCCTGCCAGGGC
GCACGCGCGCTGGGTGTTCCCGCCTAGTGACACTGGGCCCGCGATTCCTTGGAGCGGGTTGATGACGTCA
GCGTTCGAATTCCATGGTTAATTAACCAAACTGGATCTCTGCTGTCCCTGTAATAAACCCGAAAATTTTG
AATTTTTGTAATTTGTTTTTGTAATTCTTTAGTTTGTATGTCTGTTGCTATTATGTCTACTATTCTTTCC
CCTGCACTGTACCCCCCAATCCCCCCTTTTCTTTTAAAATTGTGGATGAATACTGCCATTTGTCTGCAGA
ATTGGCGCACGCAGTGCCGATCCGTTCACTAATCGAATGGATCTGTCTCTGTCTCTCTCTCCACCTTCTT
CTTCTATTCCTTCGGGCCTGTCGGGTCCCCTCGGGGTTGGGAGGTGGGTCTGAAACGATAATGGTGAATA
TCCCTGCCTAACTCTATTCACTATAGAAAGTACAGCAAAAACTATTCTTAAACCTACCAAGCCTCCTACT
ATCATTATGAATAATTTTATATACCACAGCCAATTTGTTATGTTAAACCAATTCCACAAACTTGCCCATT
TATCTAATTCCAATAATTCTTGTTCATTCTTTTCTTGCTGGTTTTGCGATTCTTCAATTAAGGAGTGTAT
TAAGCTTGTGTAATTGTTAATTTCTCTGTCCCACTCCATCCAGGTCGTGTGATTCCAAATCTGTTCCAGA
GATTTATTACTCCAACTAGCATTCCAAGGCACAGCAGTGGTGCAAATGAGTTTTCCAGAGCAACCCCAAA
TCCCCAGGAGCTGTTGATCCTTTAGGTATCTTTCCACAGCCAGGATTCTTGCCTGGAGCTGCTTGATGCC
CCAGACTGTGAGTTGCAACAGATGCTGTTGCGCCTCAATAGCCCTCAGCAAATTGTTCTGCTGCTGCACT
ATACCAGACAATAATTGTCTGGCCTGTACCGTCAGCGTCATTGACGCTGCGCCCATAGTGCTTCCTGCTG
CTCCCAAGAACCCAAGGAACAAAGCTCCTATTCCCACTGCTCTTTTTTCTCTCTGCACCACTCTTCTCTT
TGCCTTGGTGGGTGCTACTCCTAATGGTTCAATTTTTACTACTTTATATTTATATAATTCACTTCTCCAA
TTGTCCCTCATATCTCCTCCTCCAGGTCTGAAGATCAGCGGCCGCTTGCTGTGCGGTGGTCTTACTTTTG
TTTTGCTCTTCCTCTATCTTGTCTAAAGCTTCCTTGGTGTCTTTTATCTCTATCCTTTGATGCACACAAT
AGAGGGTTGCTACTGTATTATATAATGATCTAAGTTCTTCTGATCCTGTCTGAAGGGATGGTTGTAGCTG
TCCCAGTATTTGTCTACAGCCTTCTGATGTTTCTAACAGGCCAGGATTAACTGCGAATCGTTCTAGCTCC
CTGCTTGCCCATACTATATGTTTTAATTTATATTTTTTCTTTCCCCCTGGCCTTAACCGAATTTTTTCCC
ATCGCGATCTAATTCTCCCCCGCTTAATACTGACGCTCTCGCACCCATCTCTCTCCTTCTAGCCTCCGCT
AGTCAAAATTTTTGGCGTACTCACCAGTCGCCGCCCCTCGCCTCTTGCCGTGCGCGCTTCAGCAAGCCGA
GTCCTGCGTCGAGAGAGCTCCTCTGGTTTCCCTTTCGCTTTCAAGTCCCTGTTCGGGCGCCACTGCTAGA
GATTTTCCACACTGACTAAAAGGGTCTGAGGGATCTCTAGTTACCAGAGTCACACAACAGACGGGCACAC
ACTACTTGAAGCACTCAAGGCAAGCTTTATTGAGGCTTAAGCAGTGGGTTCCCTAGTTAGCCAGAGAGCT
CCCAGGCTCAGATCTGGTCTAACCAGAGAGACCCAGTACAGGCAAAACGCGCTGCTTATATAGACCTCCC
ACCGTACACGCCTACCGCCCATTTGCGTCAATGGGGCGGAGTTGTTACGACATTTTGGAAAGTCCCGTTG
ATTTTGGTGCCAAAACAAACTCCCATTGACGTCAATGGGGTGGAGACTTGGAAATCCCCGTGAGTCAAAC
CGCTATCCACGCCCATTGATGTACTGCCAAAACCGCATCACCATGGTAATAGCGATGACTAATACGTAGA
TGTACTGCCAAGTAGGAAAGTCCCATAAGGTCATGTACTGGGCATAATGCCAGGCGGGCCATTTACCGTC
ATTGACGTCAATAGGGGGCGTACTTGGCATATGATACACTTGATGTACTGCCAAGTGGGCAGTTTACCGT
AAATACTCCACCCATTGACGTCAATGGAAAGTCCCTATTGGCGTTACTATGGGAACATACGTCATTATTG
ACGTCAATGGGCGGGGGTCGTTGGGCGGTCAGCCAGGCGGGCCATTTACCGTAAGTTATGTAACGCGGAA
CTCCATATATGGGCTATGAACTAATGACCCCGTAATTGATTACTATTAATAACTAGTCAATAATCAATGT
CAACGCGTATATCTGGCCCGTACATCGCGAAGCAGCGCAAAACGCCTAACCCTAAGCAGATTCTTCATGC
AATTGTCGGTCAAGCCTTGCCTTGTTGTAGCTTAAATTTTGCTCGCGCACTACTCAGCGACCTCCAACAC
ACAAGCAGGGAGCAGATACTGGCTTAACTATGCGGCATCAGAGCAGATTGTACTGAGAGTGCACCATAGG
GGATCGGGAGATCTCCCGATCCGTCGACGTCAGGTGGCACTTTTCGGGGAAATGTGCGCGGAACCCCTAT
TTGTTTATTTTTCTAAATACATTCAAATATGTATCCGCTCATGAGACAATAACCCTGATAAATGCTTCAA
TAATATTGAAAAAGGAAGAGTATGAGTATTCAACATTTCCGTGTCGCCCTTATTCCCTTTTTTGCGGCAT
TTTGCCTTCCTGTTTTTGCTCACCCAGAAACGCTGGTGAAAGTAAAAGATGCTGAAGATCAGTTGGGTGC
ACGAGTGGGTTACATCGAACTGGATCTCAACAGCGGTAAGATCCTTGAGAGTTTTCGCCCCGAAGAACGT
TTTCCAATGATGAGCACTTTTAAAGTTCTGCTATGTGGCGCGGTATTATCCCGTATTGACGCCGGGCAAG
AGCAACTCGGTCGCCGCATACACTATTCTCAGAATGACTTGGTTGAGTACTCACCAGTCACAGAAAAGCA
TCTTACGGATGGCATGACAGTAAGAGAATTATGCAGTGCTGCCATAACCATGAGTGATAACACTGCGGCC
AACTTACTTCTGACAACGATCGGAGGACCGAAGGAGCTAACCGCTTTTTTGCACAACATGGGGGATCATG
TAACTCGCCTTGATCGTTGGGAACCGGAGCTGAATGAAGCCATACCAAACGACGAGCGTGACACCACGAT
GCCTGTAGCAATGGCAACAACGTTGCGCAAACTATTAACTGGCGAACTACTTACTCTAGCTTCCCGGCAA
CAATTAATAGACTGGATGGAGGCGGATAAAGTTGCAGGACCACTTCTGCGCTCGGCCCTTCCGGCTGGCT
GGTTTATTGCTGATAAATCTGGAGCCGGTGAGCGTGGGTCTCGCGGTATCATTGCAGCACTGGGGCCAGA
TGGTAAGCCCTCCCGTATCGTAGTTATCTACACGACGGGGAGTCAGGCAACTATGGATGAACGAAATAGA
CAGATCGCTGAGATAGGTGCCTCACTGATTAAGCATTGGTAACTGTCAGACCAAGTTTACTCATATATAC
TTTAGATTGATTTAAAACTTCATTTTTAATTTAAAAGGATCTAGGTGAAGATCCTTTTTGATAATCTCAT
GACCAAAATCCCTTAACGTGAGTTTTCGTTCCACTGAGCGTCAGACCCCGTAGAAAAGATCAAAGGATCT
TCTTGAGATCCTTTTTTTCTGCGCGTAATCTGCTGCTTGCAAACAAAAAAACCACCGCTACCAGCGGTGG
TTTGTTTGCCGGATCAAGAGCTACCAACTCTTTTTCCGAAGGTAACTGGCTTCAGCAGAGCGCAGATACC
AAATACTGTTCTTCTAGTGTAGCCGTAGTTAGGCCACCACTTCAAGAACTCTGTAGCACCGCCTACATAC
CTCGCTCTGCTAATCCTGTTACCAGTGGCTGCTGCCAGTGGCGATAAGTCGTGTCTTACCGGGTTGGACT
CAAGACGATAGTTACCGGATAAGGCGCAGCGGTCGGGCTGAACGGGGGGTTCGTGCACACAGCCCAGCTT
GGAGCGAACGACCTACACCGAACTGAGATACCTACAGCGTGAGCTATGAGAAAGCGCCACGCTTCCCGAA
GGGAGAAAGGCGGACAGGTATCCGGTAAGCGGCAGGGTCGGAACAGGAGAGCGCACGAGGGAGCTTCCAG
GGGGAAACGCCTGGTATCTTTATAGTCCTGTCGGGTTTCGCCACCTCTGACTTGAGCGTCGATTTTTGTG
ATGCTCGTCAGGGGGGCGGAGCCTATGGAAAAACGCCAGCAACGCGGCCTTTTTACGGTTCCTGGCCTTT
TGCTGGCCTTTTGCTCACATGTTCTTTCCTGCGTTATCCCCTGATTCTGTGGATAACCGTATTACCGCCT
TTGAGTGAGCTGATACCGCTCGCCGCAGCCGAACGACCGAGCGCAGCGAGTCAGTGAGCGAGGAAGCGGA
AGAGCGCCCAATACGCAAACCGCCTCTCCCCGCGCGTTGGCCGATTCATTAATGCAGCTGGCACGACAGG
TTTCCCGACTGGAAAGCGGGCAGTGAGCGCAACGCAATTAATGTGAGTTAGCTCACTCATTAGGCACCCC
AGGCTTTACACTTTATGCTTCCGGCTCGTATGTTGTGTGGAATTGTGAGCGGATAACAATTTCACACAGG
AAACAGCTATGACCATGATTACGCCAAGCTCTAGCTAGAGGTCGACGGTATACAGACATGATAAGATACA
TTGATGAGTTTGGACAAACCACAACTAGAATGCAGTGAAAAAAATGCTTTATTTGTGAAATTTGTGATGC
TATTGCTTTATTTGTAACCATTATAAGCTGCAATAAACAAGTTGGGGTGGGCGAAGAACTCCAGCATGAG
ATCCCCGCGCTGGAGGATCATCCAGCCGGCGTCCCGGAAAACGATTCCGAAGCCCAACCTTTCATAGAAG
GCGGCGGTGGAATCGAAATCTCGTAGCACGTGTCAGTCCTGCTCCTCGGCCACGAAGTGCACGCAGTTGC
CGGCCGGGTCGCGCAGGGCGAACTCCCGCCCCCACGGCTGCTCGCCGATCTCGGTCATGGCCGGCCCGGA
GGCGTCCCGGAAGTTCGTGGACACGACCTCCGACCACTCGGCGTACAGCTCGTCCAGGCCGCGCACCCAC
ACCCAGGCCAGG
